Addgene plasmid #58493: pBabe RFP1-KRT5 hygro
Purpose: mammalian expression of mRFP1-tagged human KRT5
Depositing lab: Kevin Janes. Depositing organization: University of Virginia. Publication: A time- and matrix-dependent TGFBR3-JUND-KRT5 regulatory circuit in single breast epithelial cells and basal-like premalignancies. Wang CC, Bajikar SS, Jamal L, Atkins KA, Janes KA. Nat Cell Biol. 2014 Apr;16(4):345-56. doi: 10.1038/ncb2930. Epub 2014 Mar 23. PubMed 24658685.
Backbone
  Vector backbone: pBabe N-terminal RFP hygro
  Backbone size w/o insert (bp): 6265
  Modifications to backbone: This construct is a variant of pBabe hygro that expresses mRFP1 as an N-terminal fusion. A new XhoI site was inserted immediately upstream of the BamHI site by PCR during cloning. TO EXPRESS AN N-mRFP1 FUSION, GENES MUST HAVE A BAMHI- OR XHO1-COMPATIBLE 5' STICKY END.
  Vector type: Mammalian Expression
  Selectable markers: Hygromycin
Growth in bacteria
  Bacterial resistance: Ampicillin, 100 μg/mL
  Growth temperature: 37°C
  Growth strain: Stbl3
  Copy number: High Copy
Gene/Insert
  Gene/Insert name: KRT5 (alt name: keratin 5)
  Species: H. sapiens (human)
  Insert size (bp): 1783
  GenBank ID: NM_000424
  Entrez Gene: KRT5 (a.k.a. CK5, DDD, DDD1, EBS1, EBS2, EBS2A, EBS2B, EBS2C, EBS2D, EBS2E, EBS2F, K5, KRT5A)
  Tag / fusion protein: mRFP1 (N terminal on backbone)
  Cloning method: Restriction Enzyme; 5′ cloning site BamHI (not destroyed); 3′ cloning site EcoRI (not destroyed)
  Sequencing primers: 5′ pBABE 5'; 3′ pBABE 3'
Terms and licenses: Academic/Nonprofit Terms; Industry Terms: Not Available to Industry
Depositor comments: pBabe RFP1_KRT5 hygro was constructed by PCR cloning from plasmid templates (Open Biosystems) into the retroviral vector pBabe N-terminal RFP hygro. The PCR product was gel purified, digested with BamHI and EcoRI, and then ligated into pBabe N-terminal RFP hygro, which had been digested with BamHI and EcoRI and then dephosphorylated.
How to cite: pBabe RFP1-KRT5 hygro was a gift from Kevin Janes (Addgene plasmid # 58493 ; http://n2t.net/addgene:58493 ; RRID:Addgene_58493)
