[The description below was written by a language model from this plasmid's Addgene catalogue record.]
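Description:
pBabe RFP1-KRT5 hygro is a mammalian expression plasmid built on pBabe N-terminal RFP hygro, a derivative of the pBabe hygro retroviral vector that was modified to express the monomeric red fluorescent protein mRFP1 as an N-terminal fusion partner. The backbone also had an XhoI site added immediately upstream of the BamHI cloning site, so that open reading frames with BamHI- or XhoI-compatible 5' ends can be joined in frame to mRFP1. In bacteria the plasmid is maintained at high copy under ampicillin selection, and the use of a recombination-deficient strain is consistent with the repeated LTR sequences typical of retroviral vectors. In mammalian cells, stable transductants or transfectants are selected with hygromycin.

The insert is human KRT5 (keratin 5), a roughly 1.8 kb coding sequence amplified by PCR from a plasmid template and ligated between the BamHI and EcoRI sites, both of which are retained. This places KRT5 downstream of mRFP1 to give an mRFP1-KRT5 fusion protein. The record does not name the promoter; in pBabe-family vectors the insert is generally transcribed from the 5' LTR, with the drug-resistance gene driven by a separate internal promoter, but no feature table is provided to confirm the arrangement here.

As a retroviral vector, the plasmid can be introduced into packaging cells to produce virus for stable delivery into target cells. Its stated purpose is expression of fluorescently tagged keratin 5. The associated work concerns a TGFBR3-JUND-KRT5 regulatory circuit in breast epithelial cells and basal-like premalignancies.
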