>Addgene plasmid #58493 | pBabe RFP1-KRT5 hygro | depositor partial sequence | sequence record 90363 | KRT5
GATCCATGTCTCGCCAGTCAAGTGTGTCCTTCCGGAGCGGGGGCAGTCGTAGCTTCAGCACCGCCTCTGC
CATCACCCCGTCTGTCTCCCGCACCAGCTTCACCTCCGTGTCCCGGTCCGGGGGTGGCGGTGGTGGTGGC
TTCGGCAGGGTCAGCCTTGCGGGTGCTTGTGGAGTGGGTGGCTATGGCAGCCGGAGCCTCTACAACCTGG
GGGGCTCCAAGAGGATATCCATCAGCACTAGTGGTGGCAGCTTCAGGAACCGGTTTGGTGCTGGTGCTGG
AGGCGGCTATGGCTTTGGAGGTGGTGCCGGTAGTGGATTTGGTTTCGGCGGTGGAGCTGGTGGTGGCTTT
GGGCTCGGTGGCGGAGCTGGCTTTGGAGGTGGCTTCGGTGGCCCTGGCTTTCCTGTCTGCCCTCCTGGAG
GTATCCAAGAGGTCACTGTCAACCAGAGTCTCCTGACTCCCCTCAACCTGCAAATCGACCCCAGCATCCA
GAGGGTGAGGACCGAGGAGCGCGAGCAGATCAAGACCCTCAACAATAAGTTTGCCTCCTTCATCGACAAG
GTGCGGTTCCTGGAGCAGCAGAACAAGGTTCTGGACACCAAGTGGACCCTGCTGCAGGAGCAGGGCACCA
AGACCGTGAGGCAGAACCTGGAGCCGTTGTTCGAGCAGTACATCAACAACCTCAGGAGGCAGCTGGACAG
CATCGTGGGGGAACGGGGCCGCCTGGACTCAGAGCTAAGAAACATGCAGGACCTGGTGGAAGACTTCAAG
AACAAGTATGAGGATGAAATCAACAAGCGTACCACTGCTGAGAATGAGTTTGTGATGCTGAAGAAGGATG
TAGATGCTGCCTACATGAACAAGGTGGAGCTGGAGGCCAAGGTTGATGCACTGATGGATGAGATTAACTT
CATGAAGATGTTCTTTGATGCGGAGCTGTCCCAGATGCAGACGCATGTCTCTGACACCTCAGTGGTCCTC
TCCATGGACAACAACCGCAACCTGGACCTGGATAGCATCATCGCTGAGGTCAAGGCCCAGTATGAGGAGA
TTGCCAACCGCAGCCGGACCGAAGCCGAGTCCTGGTATCAGACCAAGTATGAGGAGCTGCAGCAGACAGC
TGGCCGGCATGGCGATGACCTCCGCAACACCAAGCATGAGATCTCTGAGATGAACCGGATGATCCAGAGG
CTGAGAGCCGAGATTGACAATGTCAAGAAACAGTGCGCCAATCTGCAGAACGCCATTGCGGATGCCGAGC
AGCGTGGGGAGCTGGCCCTCAAGGATGCCAGGAACAAGCTGGCCGAGCTGGAGGAGGCCCTGCAGAAGGC
CAAGCAGGACATGGCCCGGCTGCTGCGTGAGTACCAGGAGCTCATGAACACCAAGCTGGCCCTGGACGTG
GAGATCGCCACTTACCGCAAGCTGCTGGAGGGCGAGGAATGCAGACTCAGTGGAGAAGGAGTTGGACCAG
TCAACATCTCTGTTGTCACAAGCAGTGTTTCCTCTGGATATGGCAGTGGCAGTGGCTATGGCGGTGGCCT
CGGTGGAGGTCTTGGCGGCGGCCTCGGTGGAGGTCTTGCCGGAGGTGGCAGTGGAAGCTACTACTCCAGC
AGCAGTGGGGGTGTCGGCCTAAGTGGTGGGCTCAGTGTGGGGGGCTCTGGCTTCAGTGCAAGCAGTGGCC
GAGGGCTGGGGGTGGGCTTTGGCAGTGGCGGGGGTAGCAGCTCCAGCGTCAAATTTGTCTCCACCACCTC
CTCCTCCCGGAAGAGCTTCAAGAGCTAAGAATT
