>Addgene plasmid #58493 | pBabe RFP1-KRT5 hygro | addgene partial sequence | sequence record 93875 | DsRed1-C 5'-AGCTGGACATCACCTCCCACAACG-3'
GTACGAGCGCGCCGAGGGCCGCCACTCCACCGGCGCCCTCGAGGGATCCATGTCTCGCCAGTCAAGTGTG
TCCTTCCGGAGCGGGGGCAGTCGTAGCTTCAGCACCGCCTCTGCCATCACCCCGTCTGTCTCCCGCACCA
GCTTCACCTCCGTGTCCCGGTCCGGGGGTGGCGGTGGTGGTGGCTTCGGCAGGGTCAGCCTTGCGGGTGC
TTGTGGAGTGGGTGGCTATGGCAGCCGGAGCCTCTACAACCTGGGGGGCTCCAAGAGGATATCCATCAGC
ACTAGTGGTGGCAGCTTCAGGAACCGGTTTGGTGCTGGTGCTGGAGGCGGCTATGGCTTTGGAGGTGGTG
CCGGTAGTGGATTTGGTTTCGGCGGTGGAGCTGGTGGTGGCTTTGGGCTCGGTGGCGGAGCTGGCTTTGG
AGGTGGCTTCGGTGGCCCTGGCTTTCCTGTCTGCCCTCCTGGAGGTATCCAAGAGGTCACTGTCAACCAG
AGTCTCCTGACTCCCCTCAACCTGCAAATCGACCCCAGCATCCAGAGGGTGAGGACCGAGGAGCGCGAGC
AGATCAAGACCCTCAACAATAAGTTTGCCTCCTTCATCGACAAGGTGCGGTTCCTGGAGCAGCA
