>Addgene plasmid #58493 | pBabe RFP1-KRT5 hygro | addgene partial sequence | sequence record 93879 | pBABE3 5'-ACCCTAACTGACACACATTCC-3'
GCGAATTCTTAGCTCTTGAAGCTCTTCCGGGAGGAGGAGGTGGTGGAGACAAATTTGACGCTGGAGCTGC
TACCCCCGCCACTGCCAAAGCCCACCCCCAGCCCTCGGCCACTGCTTGCACTGAAGCCAGAGCCCCCCAC
ACTGAGCCCACCACTTAGGCCGACACCCCCACTGCTGCTGGAGTAGTAGCTTCCACTGCCACCTCCGGCA
AGACCTCCACCGAGGCCGCCGCCAAGACCTCCACCGAGGCCACCGCCATAGCCACTGCCACTGCCATATC
CAGAGGAAACACTGCTTGTGACAACAGAGATGTTGACTGGTCCAACTCCTTCTCCACTGAGTCTGCATTC
CTCGCCCTCCAGCAGCTTGCGGTAAGTGGCGATCTCCACGTCCAGGGCCAGCTTGGTGTTCATGAGCTCC
TGGTACTCACGCAGCAGCCGGGCCATGTCCTGCTTGGCCTTCTGCAGGGCCTCCTCCAGCTCGGCCAGCT
TGTTCCTGGCATCCTTGAGGGCCAGCTCCCCACGCTGCTCGGCATCCGCAATGGCGTTCTGCAGATTGGC
GCACTGTTTCTTGACATTGTCAATCTCGGCTCTCAGCCTCTGGATCATCCGGTTCATCTCAGAGATCTCA
TGCTTGGTGTTGCGGAGGTCATCTCCATGCCGG
